Addgene plasmid #29653: pET His6 TEV LIC cloning vector (1B)
Purpose: (Empty Backbone)
Depositing lab: Scott Gradia. Depositing organization: University of California, Berkeley.
Backbone
  Vector backbone: pET
  Backbone size (bp): 5343
  Vector type: Bacterial Expression
  Tag / fusion protein: 6xHis (N terminal on backbone); TEV cleavage site (N terminal on backbone)
Growth in bacteria
  Bacterial resistance: Kanamycin, 50 μg/mL
  Growth temperature: 37°C
  Growth strain: DH5alpha
  Copy number: Low Copy
Gene/Insert
  Gene/Insert name: None
  Tag / fusion protein: His6-TEV (N terminal on backbone)
  Cloning method: Restriction Enzyme; 5′ cloning site LIC tag (destroyed during cloning); 3′ cloning site LIC tag (destroyed during cloning)
  Sequencing primers: 5′ T7 promoter; 3′ T7 reverse
Terms and licenses: Academic/Nonprofit Terms; Industry Terms: Not Available to Industry
Depositor comments: This plasmid is an empty vector to be used with a LIC cloning protocol. It has a TEV-cleavable His6 fusion tag on its N-terminus. To clone into this vector, add LIC fusion tags to the 5' end of your PCR primers. Forward - 5'TACTTCCAATCCAATGCA3' Reverse - 5'TTATCCACTTCCAATGTTATTA3' Linearize the plasmid with SspI and gel purify. When digesting the DNA with T4 polymerase, use dCTP for insert and dGTP for vector. More information on this vector can be found through http://qb3.berkeley.edu/qb3/macrolab/
How to cite: pET His6 TEV LIC cloning vector (1B) was a gift from Scott Gradia (Addgene plasmid # 29653 ; http://n2t.net/addgene:29653 ; RRID:Addgene_29653)
