[The description below was written by a language model from this plasmid's Addgene catalogue record and the feature table of its GenBank file.]
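Description:
pET His6 TEV LIC cloning vector (1B) is an empty pET-family bacterial expression backbone of about 5.3 kb, designed to accept open reading frames by ligation-independent cloning (LIC) and express them in E. coli with a removable N-terminal histidine tag. It is selected with kanamycin through the aph(3')-Ia aminoglycoside phosphotransferase gene. It replicates from a ColE1/pBR322-type origin that is accompanied by the bom mobility region and the rop gene. Rop restrains copy number, which fits the catalogue's low-copy designation even though the origin annotation carries a generic high-copy label. An f1 phage origin is also present, which in principle allows single-stranded DNA production.

The expression cassette consists of a T7 promoter immediately followed by a lac operator, the efficient phage T7 gene 10 ribosome binding site, a 6xHis coding segment, a TEV protease recognition site, the LIC insertion region and a T7 terminator. A plasmid-borne lacI gene with its own promoter supplies lac repressor, so transcription is held off until IPTG or lactose is added, and it requires a host that supplies T7 RNA polymerase. Inserts are amplified with LIC extensions on the primers and annealed to vector that has been linearised with SspI and treated with T4 polymerase; the LIC sites are destroyed in the process. The resulting fusion protein can be purified by metal-affinity chromatography, and the tag can then be cleaved off with TEV protease. The feature table also annotates a second 6xHis sequence downstream of the cloning region, before the terminator. The record describes only N-terminal tagging and does not say whether this downstream sequence is ever translated. The vector carries no insert.
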