LOCUS       Exported 5340 bp ds-DNA circular SYN 09-DEC-2021
DEFINITION  synthetic circular DNA
ACCESSION   .
VERSION     .
KEYWORDS    pET His6 TEV LIC cloning vector (1B)
SOURCE      synthetic DNA construct
  ORGANISM  synthetic DNA construct
REFERENCE   1 (bases 1 to 5340)
  TITLE     LIC N-terminal fusion vectors for E. coli expression
REFERENCE   2 (bases 1 to 5340)
  AUTHORS   .
  TITLE     Direct Submission
  JOURNAL   Exported Dec 9, 2021 from SnapGene Server 1.1.58
            http://www.snapgene.com
FEATURES             Location/Qualifiers
     source          1..5340
                     /organism="synthetic DNA construct"
                     /mol_type="other DNA"
     primer_bind     959..978
                     /label=LacI-R
                     /note="LacI, reverse primer"
     promoter        complement(998..1075)
                     /gene="lacI"
                     /label=lacI promoter
     primer_bind     1281..1300
                     /label=pBRrevBam
                     /note="pBR322 vectors, tet region, downstream of BamHI,
                     reverse primer"
     primer_bind     1384..1403
                     /label=T7
                     /note="T7 promoter, forward primer"
     promoter        1384..1402
                     /label=T7 promoter
                     /note="promoter for bacteriophage T7 RNA polymerase"
     protein_bind    1403..1427
                     /label=lac operator
                     /bound_moiety="lac repressor encoded by lacI"
                     /note="The lac repressor binds to the lac operator to
                     inhibit transcription in E. coli. This inhibition can be
                     relieved by adding lactose or
                     isopropyl-beta-D-thiogalactopyranoside (IPTG)."
     RBS             1442..1464
                     /note="efficient ribosome binding site from bacteriophage
                     T7 gene 10 (Olins and Rangwala, 1989)"
     CDS             1483..1500
                     /codon_start=1
                     /product="6xHis affinity tag"
                     /label=6xHis
                     /translation="HHHHHH"
     CDS             1501..1521
                     /codon_start=1
                     /product="tobacco etch virus (TEV) protease recognition and
                     cleavage site"
                     /label=TEV site
                     /translation="ENLYFQS"
     CDS             1587..1604
                     /codon_start=1
                     /product="6xHis affinity tag"
                     /label=6xHis
                     /translation="HHHHHH"
     primer_bind     complement(1657..1675)
                     /label=T7 Term
                     /note="T7 terminator, reverse primer"
     terminator      1671..1718
                     /label=T7 terminator
                     /note="transcription terminator for bacteriophage T7 RNA
                     polymerase"
     rep_origin      1755..2210
                     /direction=RIGHT
                     /label=f1 ori
                     /note="f1 bacteriophage origin of replication; arrow
                     indicates direction of (+) strand synthesis"
     primer_bind     complement(1842..1861)
                     /label=F1ori-R
                     /note="F1 origin, reverse primer"
     primer_bind     2052..2073
                     /label=F1ori-F
                     /note="F1 origin, forward primer"
     CDS             complement(2303..3118)
                     /codon_start=1
                     /gene="aph(3')-Ia"
                     /product="aminoglycoside phosphotransferase"
                     /label=KanR
                     /note="confers resistance to kanamycin in bacteria or G418
                     (Geneticin(R)) in eukaryotes"
                     /translation="MSHIQRETSCSRPRLNSNMDADLYGYKWARDNVGQSGATIYRLYG
                     KPDAPELFLKHGKGSVANDVTDEMVRLNWLTEFMPLPTIKHFIRTPDDAWLLTTAIPGK
                     TAFQVLEEYPDSGENIVDALAVFLRRLHSIPVCNCPFNSDRVFRLAQAQSRMNNGLVDA
                     SDFDDERNGWPVEQVWKEMHKLLPFSPDSVVTHGDFSLDNLIFDEGKLIGCIDVGRVGI
                     ADRYQDLAILWNCLGEFSPSLQKRLFQKYGIDNPDMNKLQFHLMLDEFF"
     primer_bind     3026..3045
                     /label=Kan-R
                     /note="Kanamycin resistance gene, reverse primer"
     primer_bind     3110..3129
                     /label=pENTR-R
                     /note="pENTR vectors, reverse primer"
     rep_origin      3240..3828
                     /direction=RIGHT
                     /label=ori
                     /note="high-copy-number ColE1/pMB1/pBR322/pUC origin of
                     replication"
     primer_bind     3729..3748
                     /label=pBR322ori-F
                     /note="pBR322 origin, forward primer"
     primer_bind     3982..3999
                     /label=L4440
                     /note="L4440 vector, forward primer"
     misc_feature    4014..4153
                     /label=bom
                     /note="basis of mobility region from pBR322"
     primer_bind     complement(4079..4098)
                     /label=pRS-marker
                     /note="pRS vectors, use to sequence yeast selectable
                     marker"
     primer_bind     4239..4261
                     /label=pGEX 3'
                     /note="pGEX vectors, reverse primer"
     CDS             complement(4255..4446)
                     /codon_start=1
                     /gene="rop"
                     /product="Rop protein, which maintains plasmids at low copy
                     number"
                     /label=rop
                     /translation="MTKQEKTALNMARFIRSQTLTLLEKLNELDADEQADICESLHDHA
                     DELYRSCLARFGDDGENL"
     CDS             complement(5255..997)
                     /codon_start=1
                     /gene="lacI"
                     /product="lac repressor"
                     /label=lacI
                     /note="The lac repressor binds to the lac operator to
                     inhibit transcription in E. coli. This inhibition can be
                     relieved by adding lactose or
                     isopropyl-beta-D-thiogalactopyranoside (IPTG)."
                     /translation="MKPVTLYDVAEYAGVSYQTVSRVVNQASHVSAKTREKVEAAMAEL
                     NYIPNRVAQQLAGKQSLLIGVATSSLALHAPSQIVAAIKSRADQLGASVVVSMVERSGV
                     EACKAAVHNLLAQRVSGLIINYPLDDQDAIAVEAACTNVPALFLDVSDQTPINSIIFSH
                     EDGTRLGVEHLVALGHQQIALLAGPLSSVSARLRLAGWHKYLTRNQIQPIAEREGDWSA
                     MSGFQQTMQMLNEGIVPTAMLVANDQMALGAMRAITESGLRVGADISVVGYDDTEDSSC
                     YIPPLTTIKQDFRLLGQTSVDRLLQLSQGQAVKGNQLLPVSLVKRKTTLAPNTQTASPR
                     ALADSLMQLARQVSRLESGQ"
ORIGIN
        1 tgggcgccag ggtggttttt cttttcacca gtgagacggg caacagctga ttgcccttca
       61 ccgcctggcc ctgagagagt tgcagcaagc ggtccacgct ggtttgcccc agcaggcgaa
      121 aatcctgttt gatggtggtt aacggcggga tataacatga gctgtcttcg gtatcgtcgt
      181 atcccactac cgagatatcc gcaccaacgc gcagcccgga ctcggtaatg gcgcgcattg
      241 cgcccagcgc catctgatcg ttggcaacca gcatcgcagt gggaacgata ccctcattca
      301 gcatttgcat ggtttgttga aaaccggaca tggcactcca gtcgccttcc cgttccgcta
      361 tcggctgaat ttgattgcga gtgagatatt tatgccagcc agccagacgc agacgcgccg
      421 agacagaact taatgggccc gctaacagcg cgatttgctg gtgacccaat gcgaccagat
      481 gctccacgcc cagtcgcgta ccgtcttcat gggagaaaat aatactgttg atgggtgtct
      541 ggtcagagac atcaagaaat aacgccggaa cattagtgca ggcagcttcc acagcaatgg
      601 catcctggtc atccagcgga tagttaatga tcagcccact gacgcgttgc gcgagaagat
      661 tgtgcaccgc cgctttacag gcttcgacgc cgcttcgttc taccatcgac accaccacgc
      721 tggcacccag ttgatcggcg cgagatttaa tcgccgcgac aatttgcgac ggcgcgtgca
      781 gggccagact ggaggtggca acgccaatca gcaacgactg tttgcccgcc agttgttgtg
      841 ccacgcggtt gggaatgtaa ttcagctccg ccatcgccgc ttccactttt tcccgcgttt
      901 tcgcagaaac gtggctggcc tggttcacca cgcgggaaac ggtctgataa gagacaccgg
      961 catactctgc gacatcgtat aacgttactg gtttcacatt caccaccctg aattgactct
     1021 cttccgggcg ctatcatgcc ataccgcgaa aggttttgcg ccattcgatg gtgtccggga
     1081 tctcgacgct ctcccttatg cgactcctgc attaggaagc agcccagtag taggttgagg
     1141 ccgttgagca ccgccgccgc aaggaatggt gcatgcaagg agatggcgcc caacagtccc
     1201 ccggccacgg ggcctgccac catacccacg ccgaaacaag cgctcatgag cccgaagtgg
     1261 cgagcccgat cttccccatc ggtgatgtcg gcgatatagg cgccagcaac cgcacctgtg
     1321 gcgccggtga tgccggccac gatgcgtccg gcgtagagga tcgagatctc gatcccgcga
     1381 aattaatacg actcactata ggggaattgt gagcggataa caattcccct ctagaaataa
     1441 ttttgtttaa ctttaagaag gagatatacc atgggttctt ctcaccatca ccatcaccat
     1501 gaaaacctgt acttccaatc caatattgga agtggataac ggatccgaat tcgagcgccg
     1561 tcgacaagct tgcggccgca ctcgagcacc accaccacca ccactgagat ccggctgcta
     1621 acaaagcccg aaaggaagct gagttggctg ctgccaccgc tgagcaataa ctagcataac
     1681 cccttggggc ctctaaacgg gtcttgaggg gttttttgct gaaaggagga actatatccg
     1741 gattggcgaa tgggnnnnnn nnnnnnnnnn nnnnnnnnnn nnnnnnnnnn nnnnnnnnnn
     1801 nnnnnnnnnn nnnnnnnnnn nnnnnnnnnn nnnnnnnnnn nnnnnnnnnn nnnnnnnnnn
     1861 nnnnnnnnnn nnnnnnnncn nnnnnnnnnn nnnnnnnnnn nnnnnnnnnn nnnnnnnnnn
     1921 nnnnnnnnnn nnnnnnnnnn nnnnnnnnnn nnnnnnnnnn nnnnnnnnnn annnnnnnnn
     1981 nnnnnnnnnn nnnnnnnnnn nnnnnnnnnn nnnnnnnnnn cctttgacgt tggagtccac
     2041 gttctttnnn nnnnnnnnnn nnnnnnnnnn nnnnnnnnnn nnnnacccta tctcggtcta
     2101 ttcttttgat ttataaggga ttttgccgat ttcggcctat tggttaaaaa atgagctgat
     2161 ttaacaaaaa tttaacgcga attttaacaa actagtaacg tttacaattt caggtggcac
     2221 ttttcgggga aatgtgcgcg gaacccctat ttgtttattt ttctaaatac attcaaatat
     2281 gtatccgctc atgaattaat tcttagaaaa actcatcgag catcaaatga aactgcaatt
     2341 tattcatatc aggattatca ataccatatt tttgaaaaag ccgtttctgt aatgaaggag
     2401 aaaactcacc gaggcagttc cataggatgg caagatcctg gtatcggtct gcgattccga
     2461 ctcgtccaac atcaatacaa cctattaatt tcccctcgtc aaaaataagg ttatcaagtg
     2521 agaaatcacc atgagtgacg actgaatccg gtgagaatgg caaaagttta tgcatttctt
     2581 tccagacttg ttcaacaggc cagccattac gctcgtcatc aaaatcactc gcatcaacca
     2641 aaccgttatt cattcgtgat tgcgcctgag cgagacgaaa tacgcgatcg ctgttaaaag
     2701 gacaattaca aacaggaatc gaatgcaacc ggcgcaggaa cactgccagc gcatcaacaa
     2761 tgttttcacc tgaatcagga tattcttcta atacctggaa tgctgttttc ccggggatcg
     2821 cagtggtgag taaccatgca tcatcaggag tacggataaa atgcttgatg gtcggaagag
     2881 gcataaattc cgtcagccag tttagtctga ccatctcatc tgtaacatca ttggcaacgc
     2941 tacctttgcc atgtttcaga aacaactctg gcgcatcggg cttcccatac aatcgataga
     3001 ttgtcgcacc tgattgcccg acattatcgc gagcccattt atacccatat aaatcagcat
     3061 ccatgttgga atttaatcgc ggcctagagc aagacgtttc ccgttgaata tggctcataa
     3121 caccccttgt attactgttt atgtaagcag acagttttat tgttcatgac caaaatccct
     3181 taacgtgagt tttcgttcca ctgagcgtca gaccccgtag aaaagatcaa aggatcttct
     3241 tgagatcctt tttttctgcg cgtaatctgc tgcttgcaaa caaaaaaacc accgctacca
     3301 gcggtggttt gtttgccgga tcaagagcta ccaactcttt ttccgaaggt aactggcttc
     3361 agcagagcgc agataccaaa tactgtcctt ctagtgtagc cgtagttagg ccaccacttc
     3421 aagaactctg tagcaccgcc tacatacctc gctctgctaa tcctgttacc agtggctgct
     3481 gccagtggcg ataagtcgtg tcttaccggg ttggactcaa gacgatagtt accggataag
     3541 gcgcagcggt cgggctgaac ggggggttcg tgcacacagc ccagcttgga gcgaacgacc
     3601 tacaccgaac tgagatacct acagcgtgag ctatgagaaa gcgccacgct tcccgaaggg
     3661 agaaaggcgg acaggtatcc ggtaagcggc agggtcggaa caggagagcg cacgagggag
     3721 cttccagggg gaaacgcctg gtatctttat agtcctgtcg ggtttcgcca cctctgactt
     3781 gagcgtcgat ttttgtgatg ctcgtcaggg gggcggagcc tatggaaaaa cgccagcaac
     3841 gcggcctttt tacggttcct ggccttttgc tggccttttg ctcacatgtt ctttcctgcg
     3901 ttatcccctg attctgtgga taaccgtatt accgcctttg agtgagctga taccgctcgc
     3961 cgcagccgaa cgaccgagcg cagcgagtca gtgagcgagg aagcggaaga gcgcctgatg
     4021 cggtattttc tccttacgca tctgtgcggt atttcacacc gcaatggtgc actctcagta
     4081 caatctgctc tgatgccgca tagttaagcc agtatacact ccgctatcgc tacgtgactg
     4141 ggtcatggct gcgccccgac acccgccaac acccgctgac gcgccctgac gggcttgtct
     4201 gctcccggca tccgcttaca gacaagctgt gaccgtctcc gggagctgca tgtgtcagag
     4261 gttttcaccg tcatcaccga aacgcgcgag gcagctgcgg taaagctcat cagcgtggtc
     4321 gtgaagcgat tcacagatgt ctgcctgttc atccgcgtcc agctcgttga gtttctccag
     4381 aagcgttaat gtctggcttc tgataaagcg ggccatgtta agggcggttt tttcctgttt
     4441 ggtcactgat gcctccgtgt aagggggatt tctgttcatg ggggtaatga taccgatgaa
     4501 acgagagagg atgctcacga tacgggttac tgatgatgaa catgcccggt tactggaacg
     4561 ttgtgagggt aaacaactgg cggtatggat gcggcgggac cagagaaaaa tcactcaggg
     4621 tcaatgccag cgcttcgtta atacagatgt aggtgttcca cagggtagcc agcagcatcc
     4681 tgcgatgcag atccggaaca taatggtgca gggcgctgac ttccgcgttt ccagacttta
     4741 cgaaacacgg aaaccgaaga ccattcatgt tgttgctcag gtcgcagacg ttttgcagca
     4801 gcagtcgctt cacgttcgct cgcgtatcgg tgattcattc tgctaaccag taaggcaacc
     4861 ccgccagcct agccgggtcc tcaacgacag gagcacgatc atgcgcaccc gtggggccgc
     4921 catgccggcg ataatggcct gcttctcgcc gaaacgtttg gtggcgggac cagtgacgaa
     4981 ggcttgagcg agggcgtgca agattccgaa taccgcaagc gacaggccga tcatcgtcgc
     5041 gctccagcga aagcggtcct cgccgaaaat gacccagagc gctgccggca cctgtcctac
     5101 gagttgcatg ataaagaaga cagtcataag tgcggcgacg atagtcatgc cccgcgccca
     5161 ccggaaggag ctgactgggt tgaaggctct caagggcatc ggtcgagatc ccggtgccta
     5221 atgagtgagc taacttacat taattgcgtt gcgctcactg cccgctttcc agtcgggaaa
     5281 cctgtcgtgc cagctgcatt aatgaatcgg ccaacgcgcg gggagaggcg gtttgcgtat
//
