>Addgene plasmid #29653 | pET His6 TEV LIC cloning vector (1B) | addgene partial sequence | sequence record 35212 | 29653 with T7-term
CTTTGTTAGCAGCCGGATCTCAGTGGTGGTGGTGGTGGTGCTCGAGTGCGGCCGCAAGCTTGTCGACGGC
GCTCGAATTCGGATCCGTTATCCACTTCCAATATTGGATTGGAAGTACAGGTTTTCATGGTGATGGTGAT
GGTGAGAAGAACCCATGGTATATCTCCTTCTTAAAGTTAAACAAAATTATTTCTAGAGGGGAATTGTTAT
CCGCTCACAATTCCCCTATAGTGAGTCGTATTAATTTCGCGGGATCGAGATCTCGATCCTCTACGCCGGA
CGCATCGTGGCCGGCATCACCGGCGCCACAGGTGCGGTTGCTGGCGCCTATATCGCCGACATCACCGATG
GGGAAGATCGGGCTCGCCACTTCGGGCTCATGAGCGCTTGTTTCGGCGTGGGTATGGTGGCAGGCCCCGT
GGCCGGGGGACTGTTGGGCGCCATCTCCTTGCATGCACCATTCCTTGCGGCGGCGGTGCTCAACGGCCTC
AACCTACTACTGGGCTGCTTCCTAATGCAGGAGTCGCATAAGGGAGAGCGTCGAGATCCCGGACACCATC
GAATGGCGCAAAACCTTTCGCGGTATGGCATGATAGCGCCCGGAAGAGAGTCAATTCAGGGTGGTGAATG
TGAAACCAGTAACGTTATACGATGTCGCAGAGTATGCCGGTGTCTCTTATCAGACCGTTTCCCGCGTGGT
GAACCAGGCCAGCCACGTTTCTGCGAAAACGCGGGAAAAAGTGGAAGCGGCGATGGCGGAGCTGAATTAC
ATTCCCAACCGCGTGGCACAACAACTGGCGGGCAAACAGTCGTTGCTGATTGGCGTTGCCACCTCCAGTC
TGGCCCTGCACGCGCCGTCGCAAATTGTCGCGGCGATTAAATCTCGCGCCGATCAACTGGGTGCCA
